LOCUS       Exported 5683 bp ds-DNA circular SYN 12-MAY-2021
DEFINITION  AAV expression of EGFP in astrocytes.
ACCESSION   .
VERSION     .
KEYWORDS    pAAV.GFA104.PI.eGFP.WPRE.bGH
SOURCE      synthetic DNA construct
  ORGANISM  synthetic DNA construct
REFERENCE   1 (bases 1 to 5683)
  AUTHORS   Ortinski PI, Dong J, Mungenast A, Yue C, Takano H, Watson DJ, Haydon
            PG, Coulter DA
  TITLE     Selective induction of astrocytic gliosis generates deficits in
            neuronal inhibition.
  JOURNAL   Nat Neurosci. 2010 May;13(5):584-91. doi: 10.1038/nn.2535. Epub 2010
            Apr 25.
  PUBMED    20418874
REFERENCE   2 (bases 1 to 5683)
  AUTHORS   .
  TITLE     Direct Submission
  JOURNAL   Exported May 12, 2021 from SnapGene Server 1.1.58
            http://www.snapgene.com
FEATURES             Location/Qualifiers
     source          1..5683
                     /organism="synthetic DNA construct"
                     /mol_type="other DNA"
     intron          816..948
                     /label=chimeric intron
                     /note="chimera between introns from human beta-globin and
                     immunoglobulin heavy chain genes"
     primer_bind     931..950
                     /label=pMT2-F
                     /note="Synthetic intron, forward primer"
     regulatory      960..969
                     /regulatory_class="other"
                     /note="vertebrate consensus sequence for strong initiation
                     of translation (Kozak, 1987)"
     CDS             966..1685
                     /codon_start=1
                     /product="the original enhanced GFP (Yang et al., 1996)"
                     /label=EGFP
                     /note="mammalian codon-optimized"
                     /translation="MVSKGEELFTGVVPILVELDGDVNGHKFSVSGEGEGDATYGKLTL
                     KFICTTGKLPVPWPTLVTTLTYGVQCFSRYPDHMKQHDFFKSAMPEGYVQERTIFFKDD
                     GNYKTRAEVKFEGDTLVNRIELKGIDFKEDGNILGHKLEYNYNSHNVYIMADKQKNGIK
                     VNFKIRHNIEDGSVQLADHYQQNTPIGDGPVLLPDNHYLSTQSALSKDPNEKRDHMVLL
                     EFVTAAGITLGMDELYK"
     CDS             966..1682
                     /codon_start=1
                     /product="enhanced GFP"
                     /label=EGFP
                     /translation="MVSKGEELFTGVVPILVELDGDVNGHKFSVSGEGEGDATYGKLTL
                     KFICTTGKLPVPWPTLVTTLTYGVQCFSRYPDHMKQHDFFKSAMPEGYVQERTIFFKDD
                     GNYKTRAEVKFEGDTLVNRIELKGIDFKEDGNILGHKLEYNYNSHNVYIMADKQKNGIK
                     VNFKIRHNIEDGSVQLADHYQQNTPIGDGPVLLPDNHYLSTQSALSKDPNEKRDHMVLL
                     EFVTAAGITLGMDELYK"
     primer_bind     complement(1011..1032)
                     /label=EGFP-N
                     /note="EGFP, reverse primer"
     primer_bind     complement(1272..1291)
                     /label=EXFP-R
                     /note="For distinguishing EGFP variants, reverse primer"
     primer_bind     1619..1640
                     /label=EGFP-C
                     /note="EGFP, forward primer"
     primer_bind     complement(1752..1772)
                     /label=WPRE-R
                     /note="WPRE, reverse primer"
     CDS             complement(2170..2181)
                     /codon_start=1
                     /product="Factor Xa recognition and cleavage site"
                     /label=Factor Xa site
                     /translation="IEGR"
     primer_bind     complement(2248..2265)
                     /label=BGH-rev
                     /note="Bovine growth hormone terminator, reverse primer.
                     Also called BGH reverse"
     polyA_signal    2254..2461
                     /label=bGH poly(A) signal
                     /note="bovine growth hormone polyadenylation signal"
     repeat_region   2549..2678
                     /label=AAV2 ITR
     primer_bind     complement(2697..2714)
                     /label=M13 Forward
                     /note="In lacZ gene. Also called M13-F20 or M13 (-21)
                     Forward"
     primer_bind     complement(2697..2713)
                     /label=M13 fwd
                     /note="common sequencing primer, one of multiple similar
                     variants"
     primer_bind     complement(2706..2728)
                     /label=M13/pUC Forward
                     /note="In lacZ gene"
     rep_origin      2855..3310
                     /direction=RIGHT
                     /label=f1 ori
                     /note="f1 bacteriophage origin of replication; arrow
                     indicates direction of (+) strand synthesis"
     primer_bind     complement(2942..2961)
                     /label=F1ori-R
                     /note="F1 origin, reverse primer"
     primer_bind     3152..3173
                     /label=F1ori-F
                     /note="F1 origin, forward primer"
     promoter        3336..3440
                     /gene="bla"
                     /label=AmpR promoter
     CDS             3441..4301
                     /codon_start=1
                     /gene="bla"
                     /product="beta-lactamase"
                     /label=AmpR
                     /note="confers resistance to ampicillin, carbenicillin, and
                     related antibiotics"
                     /translation="MSIQHFRVALIPFFAAFCLPVFAHPETLVKVKDAEDQLGARVGYI
                     ELDLNSGKILESFRPEERFPMMSTFKVLLCGAVLSRIDAGQEQLGRRIHYSQNDLVEYS
                     PVTEKHLTDGMTVRELCSAAITMSDNTAANLLLTTIGGPKELTAFLHNMGDHVTRLDRW
                     EPELNEAIPNDERDTTMPVAMATTLRKLLTGELLTLASRQQLIDWMEADKVAGPLLRSA
                     LPAGWFIADKSGAGERGSRGIIAALGPDGKPSRIVVIYTTGSQATMDERNRQIAEIGAS
                     LIKHW"
     primer_bind     complement(3659..3678)
                     /label=Amp-R
                     /note="Ampicillin resistance gene, reverse primer"
     rep_origin      4472..5060
                     /direction=RIGHT
                     /label=ori
                     /note="high-copy-number ColE1/pMB1/pBR322/pUC origin of
                     replication"
     primer_bind     4961..4980
                     /label=pBR322ori-F
                     /note="pBR322 origin, forward primer"
     primer_bind     5214..5231
                     /label=L4440
                     /note="L4440 vector, forward primer"
     protein_bind    5348..5369
                     /label=CAP binding site
                     /bound_moiety="E. coli catabolite activator protein"
                     /note="CAP binding activates transcription in the presence
                     of cAMP."
     promoter        5384..5414
                     /label=lac promoter
                     /note="promoter for the E. coli lac operon"
     protein_bind    5422..5438
                     /label=lac operator
                     /bound_moiety="lac repressor encoded by lacI"
                     /note="The lac repressor binds to the lac operator to
                     inhibit transcription in E. coli. This inhibition can be
                     relieved by adding lactose or
                     isopropyl-beta-D-thiogalactopyranoside (IPTG)."
     primer_bind     5427..5449
                     /label=M13/pUC Reverse
                     /note="In lacZ gene"
     primer_bind     5446..5462
                     /label=M13 rev
                     /note="common sequencing primer, one of multiple similar
                     variants"
     primer_bind     5446..5462
                     /label=M13 Reverse
                     /note="In lacZ gene. Also called M13-rev"
     repeat_region   5500..5629
                     /label=AAV2 ITR
ORIGIN
        1 agatcggaat tcgcccttaa gctagccgag ctcggtacca gatctaacat atcctggtgt
       61 ggagtagggg acgctgctct gacagaggct cgggggcctg agctggctct gtgagctggg
      121 gaggaggcag acagccaggc cttgtctgca agcagacctg gcagcattgg gctggccgcc
      181 ccccagggcc tcctcttcat gcccagtgaa tgactcacct tggcacagac acaatgttcg
      241 gggtgggcac agtgcctgct tcccgccgca ccccagcccc cctcaaatgc cttccgagaa
      301 gcccattgag cagggggctt gcattgcacc ccagcctgac agcctggcat cttgggataa
      361 aagcagcaca gccccctagg ggctgccctt gctgtgtggc gccaccggcg gtggagaaca
      421 aggctctatt cagcctgtgc ccaggaaagg ggatcagggg atgcccaggc atggacagtg
      481 ggtggcaggg ggggagagga gggctgtctg cttcccagaa gtccaaggac acaaatgggt
      541 gaggggagag ctctccccat agctgggctg cggcccaacc ccaccccctc aggctatgcc
      601 agggggtgtt gccaggggca cccgggcatc gccagtctag cccactcctt cataaagccc
      661 tcgcatccca ggagcgagca gagccagagc aggttggaga ggagacgcat cacctccgct
      721 gctcgcgggg atcctctaga gtcgacggat ccggggaatt ccccagtttc aggatccacc
      781 atggctgcag aagttggtcg tgaggcactg ggcaggtaag tatcaaggtt acaagacagg
      841 tttaaggaga ccaatagaaa ctgggcttgt cgagacagag aagactcttg cgtttctgat
      901 aggcacctat tggtcttact gacatccact ttgcctttct ctccacaggt gtccaggcgg
      961 ccgccatggt gagcaagggc gaggagctgt tcaccggggt ggtgcccatc ctggtcgagc
     1021 tggacggcga cgtaaacggc cacaagttca gcgtgtccgg cgagggcgag ggcgatgcca
     1081 cctacggcaa gctgaccctg aagttcatct gcaccaccgg caagctgccc gtgccctggc
     1141 ccaccctcgt gaccaccctg acctacggcg tgcagtgctt cagccgctac cccgaccaca
     1201 tgaagcagca cgacttcttc aagtccgcca tgcccgaagg ctacgtccag gagcgcacca
     1261 tcttcttcaa ggacgacggc aactacaaga cccgcgccga ggtgaagttc gagggcgaca
     1321 ccctggtgaa ccgcatcgag ctgaagggca tcgacttcaa ggaggacggc aacatcctgg
     1381 ggcacaagct ggagtacaac tacaacagcc acaacgtcta tatcatggcc gacaagcaga
     1441 agaacggcat caaggtgaac ttcaagatcc gccacaacat cgaggacggc agcgtgcagc
     1501 tcgccgacca ctaccagcag aacaccccca tcggcgacgg ccccgtgctg ctgcccgaca
     1561 accactacct gagcacccag tccgccctga gcaaagaccc caacgagaag cgcgatcaca
     1621 tggtcctgct ggagttcgtg accgccgccg ggatcactct cggcatggac gagctgtaca
     1681 agtaataagc ttggatccaa tcaacctctg gattacaaaa tttgtgaaag attgactggt
     1741 attcttaact atgttgctcc ttttacgcta tgtggatacg ctgctttaat gcctttgtat
     1801 catgctattg cttcccgtat ggctttcatt ttctcctcct tgtataaatc ctggttgctg
     1861 tctctttatg aggagttgtg gcccgttgtc aggcaacgtg gcgtggtgtg cactgtgttt
     1921 gctgacgcaa cccccactgg ttggggcatt gccaccacct gtcagctcct ttccgggact
     1981 ttcgctttcc ccctccctat tgccacggcg gaactcatcg ccgcctgcct tgcccgctgc
     2041 tggacagggg ctcggctgtt gggcactgac aattccgtgg tgttgtcggg gaaatcatcg
     2101 tcctttcctt ggctgctcgc ctgtgttgcc acctggattc tgcgcgggac gtccttctgc
     2161 tacgtccctt cggccctcaa tccagcggac cttccttccc gcggcctgct gccggctctg
     2221 cggcctcttc cgcgtcttcg agatctgcct cgactgtgcc ttctagttgc cagccatctg
     2281 ttgtttgccc ctcccccgtg ccttccttga ccctggaagg tgccactccc actgtccttt
     2341 cctaataaaa tgaggaaatt gcatcgcatt gtctgagtag gtgtcattct attctggggg
     2401 gtggggtggg gcaggacagc aagggggagg attgggaaga caatagcagg catgctgggg
     2461 actcgagtta agggcgaatt cccgataagg atcttcctag agcatggcta cgtagataag
     2521 tagcatggcg ggttaatcat taactacaag gaacccctag tgatggagtt ggccactccc
     2581 tctctgcgcg ctcgctcgct cactgaggcc gggcgaccaa aggtcgcccg acgcccgggc
     2641 tttgcccggg cggcctcagt gagcgagcga gcgcgcagcc ttaattaacc taattcactg
     2701 gccgtcgttt tacaacgtcg tgactgggaa aaccctggcg ttacccaact taatcgcctt
     2761 gcagcacatc cccctttcgc cagctggcgt aatagcgaag aggcccgcac cgatcgccct
     2821 tcccaacagt tgcgcagcct gaatggcgaa tgggnnnnnn nnnnnnnnnn nnnnnnnnnn
     2881 nnnnnnnnnn nnnnnnnnnn nnnnnnnnnn nnnnnnnnnn nnnnnnnnnn nnnnnnnnnn
     2941 nnnnnnnnnn nnnnnnnnnn nnnnnnnnnn nnnnnnnncn nnnnnnnnnn nnnnnnnnnn
     3001 nnnnnnnnnn nnnnnnnnnn nnnnnnnnnn nnnnnnnnnn nnnnnnnnnn nnnnnnnnnn
     3061 nnnnnnnnnn annnnnnnnn nnnnnnnnnn nnnnnnnnnn nnnnnnnnnn nnnnnnnnnn
     3121 cctttgacgt tggagtccac gttctttaat agtggactct tgttccaaac tggaacaaca
     3181 ctcaacccta tctcggtcta ttcttttgat ttataaggga ttttgccgat ttcggcctat
     3241 tggttaaaaa atgagctgat ttaacaaaaa tttaacgcga attttaacaa aatattaacg
     3301 cttacaattt aggtggcact tttcggggaa atgtgcgcgg aacccctatt tgtttatttt
     3361 tctaaataca ttcaaatatg tatccgctca tgagacaata accctgataa atgcttcaat
     3421 aatattgaaa aaggaagagt atgagtattc aacatttccg tgtcgccctt attccctttt
     3481 ttgcggcatt ttgccttcct gtttttgctc acccagaaac gctggtgaaa gtaaaagatg
     3541 ctgaagatca gttgggtgca cgagtgggtt acatcgaact ggatctcaac agcggtaaga
     3601 tccttgagag ttttcgcccc gaagaacgtt ttccaatgat gagcactttt aaagttctgc
     3661 tatgtggcgc ggtattatcc cgtattgacg ccgggcaaga gcaactcggt cgccgcatac
     3721 actattctca gaatgacttg gttgagtact caccagtcac agaaaagcat cttacggatg
     3781 gcatgacagt aagagaatta tgcagtgctg ccataaccat gagtgataac actgcggcca
     3841 acttacttct gacaacgatc ggaggaccga aggagctaac cgcttttttg cacaacatgg
     3901 gggatcatgt aactcgcctt gatcgttggg aaccggagct gaatgaagcc ataccaaacg
     3961 acgagcgtga caccacgatg cctgtagcaa tggcaacaac gttgcgcaaa ctattaactg
     4021 gcgaactact tactctagct tcccggcaac aattaataga ctggatggag gcggataaag
     4081 ttgcaggacc acttctgcgc tcggcccttc cggctggctg gtttattgct gataaatctg
     4141 gagccggtga gcgtgggtct cgcggtatca ttgcagcact ggggccagat ggtaagccct
     4201 cccgtatcgt agttatctac acgacgggga gtcaggcaac tatggatgaa cgaaatagac
     4261 agatcgctga gataggtgcc tcactgatta agcattggta actgtcagac caagtttact
     4321 catatatact ttagattgat ttaaaacttc atttttaatt taaaaggatc taggtgaaga
     4381 tcctttttga taatctcatg accaaaatcc cttaacgtga gttttcgttc cactgagcgt
     4441 cagaccccgt agaaaagatc aaaggatctt cttgagatcc tttttttctg cgcgtaatct
     4501 gctgcttgca aacaaaaaaa ccaccgctac cagcggtggt ttgtttgccg gatcaagagc
     4561 taccaactct ttttccgaag gtaactggct tcagcagagc gcagatacca aatactgttc
     4621 ttctagtgta gccgtagtta ggccaccact tcaagaactc tgtagcaccg cctacatacc
     4681 tcgctctgct aatcctgtta ccagtggctg ctgccagtgg cgataagtcg tgtcttaccg
     4741 ggttggactc aagacgatag ttaccggata aggcgcagcg gtcgggctga acggggggtt
     4801 cgtgcacaca gcccagcttg gagcgaacga cctacaccga actgagatac ctacagcgtg
     4861 agctatgaga aagcgccacg cttcccgaag ggagaaaggc ggacaggtat ccggtaagcg
     4921 gcagggtcgg aacaggagag cgcacgaggg agcttccagg gggaaacgcc tggtatcttt
     4981 atagtcctgt cgggtttcgc cacctctgac ttgagcgtcg atttttgtga tgctcgtcag
     5041 gggggcggag cctatggaaa aacgccagca acgcggcctt tttacggttc ctggcctttt
     5101 gctggccttt tgctcacatg ttctttcctg cgttatcccc tgattctgtg gataaccgta
     5161 ttaccgcctt tgagtgagct gataccgctc gccgcagccg aacgaccgag cgcagcgagt
     5221 cagtgagcga ggaagcggaa gagcgcccaa tacgcaaacc gcctctcccc gcgcgttggc
     5281 cgattcatta atgcagctgg cacgacaggt ttcccgactg gaaagcgggc agtgagcgca
     5341 acgcaattaa tgtgagttag ctcactcatt aggcacccca ggctttacac tttatgcttc
     5401 cggctcgtat gttgtgtgga attgtgagcg gataacaatt tcacacagga aacagctatg
     5461 accatgatta cgccagattt aattaaggcc ttaattaggc tgcgcgctcg ctcgctcact
     5521 gaggccgccc gggcaaagcc cgggcgtcgg gcgacctttg gtcgcccggc ctcagtgagc
     5581 gagcgagcgc gcagagaggg agtggccaac tccatcacta ggggttcctt gtagttaatg
     5641 attaacccgc catgctactt atctacgtag ccatgctcta gga
//
