>Addgene plasmid #100896 | pAAV.GFA104.PI.eGFP.WPRE.bGH | depositor full sequence | sequence record 189835 | pAAV.GFA104.PI.eGFP.WPRE.bGH sequence 5673 bps
CTGCGCGCTCGCTCGCTCACTGAGGCCGCCCGGGCAAAGCCCGGGCGTCGGGCGACCTTTGGTCGCCCGG
CCTCAGTGAGCGAGCGAGCGCGCAGAGAGGGAGTGGCCAACTCCATCACTAGGGGTTCCTTGTAGTTAAT
GATTAACCCGCCATGCTACTTATCTACGTAGCCATGCTCTAGGAAGATCGGAATTCGCCCTTAAGCTAGC
CGAGCTCGGTACCAGATCTAACATATCCTGGTGTGGAGTAGGGGACGCTGCTCTGACAGAGGCTCGGGGG
CCTGAGCTGGCTCTGTGAGCTGGGGAGGAGGCAGACAGCCAGGCCTTGTCTGCAAGCAGACCTGGCAGCA
TTGGGCTGGCCGCCCCCCAGGGCCTCCTCTTCATGCCCAGTGAATGACTCACCTTGGCACAGACACAATG
TTCGGGGTGGGCACAGTGCCTGCTTCCCGCCGCACCCCAGCCCCCCTCAAATGCCTTCCGAGAAGCCCAT
TGAGCAGGGGGCTTGCATTGCACCCCAGCCTGACAGCCTGGCATCTTGGGATAAAAGCAGCACAGCCCCC
TAGGGGCTGCCCTTGCTGTGTGGCGCCACCGGCGGTGGAGAACAAGGCTCTATTCAGCCTGTGCCCAGGA
AAGGGGATCAGGGGATGCCCAGGCATGGACAGTGGGTGGCAGGGGGGGAGAGGAGGGCTGTCTGCTTCCC
AGAAGTCCAAGGACACAAATGGGTGAGGGGAGAGCTCTCCCCATAGCTGGGCTGCGGCCCAACCCCACCC
CCTCAGGCTATGCCAGGGGGTGTTGCCAGGGGCACCCGGGCATCGCCAGTCTAGCCCACTCCTTCATAAA
GCCCTCGCATCCCAGGAGCGAGCAGAGCCAGAGCAGGTTGGAGAGGAGACGCATCACCTCCGCTGCTCGC
GGGGATCCTCTAGAGTCGACGGATCCGGGGAATTCCCCAGTTTCAGGATCCACCATGGCTGCAGAAGTTG
GTCGTGAGGCACTGGGCAGGTAAGTATCAAGGTTACAAGACAGGTTTAAGGAGACCAATAGAAACTGGGC
TTGTCGAGACAGAGAAGACTCTTGCGTTTCTGATAGGCACCTATTGGTCTTACTGACATCCACTTTGCCT
TTCTCTCCACAGGTGTCCAGGCGGCCGCCATGGTGAGCAAGGGCGAGGAGCTGTTCACCGGGGTGGTGCC
CATCCTGGTCGAGCTGGACGGCGACGTAAACGGCCACAAGTTCAGCGTGTCCGGCGAGGGCGAGGGCGAT
GCCACCTACGGCAAGCTGACCCTGAAGTTCATCTGCACCACCGGCAAGCTGCCCGTGCCCTGGCCCACCC
TCGTGACCACCCTGACCTACGGCGTGCAGTGCTTCAGCCGCTACCCCGACCACATGAAGCAGCACGACTT
CTTCAAGTCCGCCATGCCCGAAGGCTACGTCCAGGAGCGCACCATCTTCTTCAAGGACGACGGCAACTAC
AAGACCCGCGCCGAGGTGAAGTTCGAGGGCGACACCCTGGTGAACCGCATCGAGCTGAAGGGCATCGACT
TCAAGGAGGACGGCAACATCCTGGGGCACAAGCTGGAGTACAACTACAACAGCCACAACGTCTATATCAT
GGCCGACAAGCAGAAGAACGGCATCAAGGTGAACTTCAAGATCCGCCACAACATCGAGGACGGCAGCGTG
CAGCTCGCCGACCACTACCAGCAGAACACCCCCATCGGCGACGGCCCCGTGCTGCTGCCCGACAACCACT
ACCTGAGCACCCAGTCCGCCCTGAGCAAAGACCCCAACGAGAAGCGCGATCACATGGTCCTGCTGGAGTT
CGTGACCGCCGCCGGGATCACTCTCGGCATGGACGAGCTGTACAAGTAATAAGCTTGGATCCAATCAACC
TCTGGATTACAAAATTTGTGAAAGATTGACTGGTATTCTTAACTATGTTGCTCCTTTTACGCTATGTGGA
TACGCTGCTTTAATGCCTTTGTATCATGCTATTGCTTCCCGTATGGCTTTCATTTTCTCCTCCTTGTATA
AATCCTGGTTGCTGTCTCTTTATGAGGAGTTGTGGCCCGTTGTCAGGCAACGTGGCGTGGTGTGCACTGT
GTTTGCTGACGCAACCCCCACTGGTTGGGGCATTGCCACCACCTGTCAGCTCCTTTCCGGGACTTTCGCT
TTCCCCCTCCCTATTGCCACGGCGGAACTCATCGCCGCCTGCCTTGCCCGCTGCTGGACAGGGGCTCGGC
TGTTGGGCACTGACAATTCCGTGGTGTTGTCGGGGAAATCATCGTCCTTTCCTTGGCTGCTCGCCTGTGT
TGCCACCTGGATTCTGCGCGGGACGTCCTTCTGCTACGTCCCTTCGGCCCTCAATCCAGCGGACCTTCCT
TCCCGCGGCCTGCTGCCGGCTCTGCGGCCTCTTCCGCGTCTTCGAGATCTGCCTCGACTGTGCCTTCTAG
TTGCCAGCCATCTGTTGTTTGCCCCTCCCCCGTGCCTTCCTTGACCCTGGAAGGTGCCACTCCCACTGTC
CTTTCCTAATAAAATGAGGAAATTGCATCGCATTGTCTGAGTAGGTGTCATTCTATTCTGGGGGGTGGGG
TGGGGCAGGACAGCAAGGGGGAGGATTGGGAAGACAATAGCAGGCATGCTGGGGACTCGAGTTAAGGGCG
AATTCCCGATAAGGATCTTCCTAGAGCATGGCTACGTAGATAAGTAGCATGGCGGGTTAATCATTAACTA
CAAGGAACCCCTAGTGATGGAGTTGGCCACTCCCTCTCTGCGCGCTCGCTCGCTCACTGAGGCCGGGCGA
CCAAAGGTCGCCCGACGCCCGGGCTTTGCCCGGGCGGCCTCAGTGAGCGAGCGAGCGCGCAGCCTTAATT
AACCTAATTCACTGGCCGTCGTTTTACAACGTCGTGACTGGGAAAACCCTGGCGTTACCCAACTTAATCG
CCTTGCAGCACATCCCCCTTTCGCCAGCTGGCGTAATAGCGAAGAGGCCCGCACCGATCGCCCTTCCCAA
CAGTTGCGCAGCCTGAATGGCGAATGGG
[124 nt withheld, positions 3039-3162]
C
[91 nt withheld, positions 3164-3254]
AGGGTGATGGTTCACGTAGTGGGCCATCGCCCCGATAGACGGTTTTTCGCCCTTTGACGCTGGAGTTCAC
GTTCCTCAATAGTGGACTCTTGTTCCAAACTGGAACAACACTCAACCCTATCTCGGTCTATTCTTTTGAT
TTATAAGGGATTTTTCCGATTTCGGCCTATTGGTTAAAAAATGAGCTGATTTAACAAAAATTTAACGCGA
ATTTTAACAAAATATTAACGTTTATAATTTCAGGTGGCATCTTTCGGGGAAATGTGCGCGGAACCCCTAT
TTGTTTATTTTTCTAAATACATTCAAATATGTATCCGCTCATGAGACAATAACCCTGATAAATGCTTCAA
TAATATTGAAAAAGGAAGAGTATGAGTATTCAACATTTCCGTGTCGCCCTTATTCCCTTTTTTGCGGCAT
TTTGCCTTCCTGTTTTTGCTCACCCAGAAACGCTGGTGAAAGTAAAAGATGCTGAAGATCAGTTGGGTGC
ACGAGTGGGTTACATCGAACTGGATCTCAATAGTGGTAAGATCCTTGAGAGTTTTCGCCCCGAAGAACGT
TTTCCAATGATGAGCACTTTTAAAGTTCTGCTATGTGGCGCGGTATTATCCCGTATTGACGCCGGGCAAG
AGCAACTCGGTCGCCGCATACACTATTCTCAGAATGACTTGGTTGAGTACTCACCAGTCACAGAAAAGCA
TCTTACGGATGGCATGACAGTAAGAGAATTATGCAGTGCTGCCATAACCATGAGTGATAACACTGCGGCC
AACTTACTTCTGACAACGATCGGAGGACCGAAGGAGCTAACCGCTTTTTTGCACAACATGGGGGATCATG
TAACTCGCCTTGATCGTTGGGAACCGGAGCTGAATGAAGCCATACCAAACGACGAGCGTGACACCACGAT
GCCTGTAGTAATGGTAACAACGTTGCGCAAACTATTAACTGGCGAACTACTTACTCTAGCTTCCCGGCAA
CAATTAATAGACTGGATGGAGGCGGATAAAGTTGCAGGACCACTTCTGCGCTCGGCCCTTCCGGCTGGCT
GGTTTATTGCTGATAAATCTGGAGCCGGTGAGCGTGGGTCTCGCGGTATCATTGCAGCACTGGGGCCAGA
TGGTAAGCCCTCCCGTATCGTAGTTATCTACACGACGGGGAGTCAGGCAACTATGGATGAACGAAATAGA
CAGATCGCTGAGATAGGTGCCTCACTGATTAAGCATTGGTAACTGTCAGACCAAGTTTACTCATATATAC
TTTAGATTGATTTAAAACTTCATTTTTAATTTAAAAGGATCTAGGTGAAGATCCTTTTTGATAATCTCAT
GACCAAAATCCCTTAACGTGAGTTTTCGTTCCACTGAGCGTCAGACCCCGTAGAAAAGATCAAAGGATCT
TCTTGAGATCCTTTTTTTCTGCGCGTAATCTGCTGCTTGCAAACAAAAAAACCACCGCTACCAGCGGTGG
TTTGTTTGCCGGATCAAGAGCTACCAACTCTTTTTCCGAAGGTAACTGGCTTCAGCAGAGCGCAGATACC
AAATACTGTCCTTCTAGTGTAGCCGTAGTTAGGCCACCACTTCAAGAACTCTGTAGCACCGCCTACATAC
CTCGCTCTGCTAATCCTGTTACCAGTGGCTGCTGCCAGTGGCGATAAGTCGTGTCTTACCGGGTTGGACT
CAAGACGATAGTTACCGGATAAGGCGCAGCGGTCGGGCTGAACGGGGGGTTCGTGCACACAGCCCAGCTT
GGAGCGAACGACCTACACCGAACTGAGATACCTACAGCGTGAGCTATGAGAAAGCGCCACGCTTCCCGAA
GGGAGAAAGGCGGACAGGTATCCGGTAAGCGGCAGGGTCGGAACAGGAGAGCGCACGAGGGAGCTTCCAG
GGGGAAACGCCTGGTATCTTTATAGTCCTGTCGGGTTTCGCCACCTCTGACTTGAGCGTCGATTTTTGTG
ATGCTCGTCAGGGGGGCGGAGCCTATGGAAAAACGCCAGCAACGCGGCCTTTTTACGGTTCCTGGCCTTT
TGCTGCGGTTTTGCTCACATGTTCTTTCCTGCGTTATCCCCTGATTCTGTGGATAACCGTATTACCGCCT
TTGAGTGAGCTGATACCGCTCGCCGCAGCCGAACGACCGAGCGCAGCGAGTCAGTGAGCGAGGAAGCGGA
AGAGCGCCCAATACGCAAACCGCCTCTCCCCGCGCGTTGGCCGATTCATTAATGCAGCTGGCACGACAGG
TTTCCCGACTGGAAAGCGGGCAGTGAGCGCAACGCAATTAATGTGAGTTAGCTCACTCATTAGGCACCCC
AGGCTTTACACTTTATGCTTCCGGCTCGTATGTTGTGTGGAATTGTGAGCGGATAACAATTTCACACAGG
AAACAGCTATGACCATGATTACGCCAGATTTAATTAAGG
Features (pLannotate 1.2.2; 16 found; start..end, strand, type, name):
    910..930     +  misc_feature   MCS (fragment): pUC18/19 multiple cloning site
   1000..1132    +  intron         chimeric intron: chimera between introns from human β-globin and immunoglobulin heavy chain genes
   1150..1869    +  CDS            EGFP: the original enhanced GFP (Yang et al., 1996) mammalian codon-optimized
   1883..2424    +  misc_feature   WPRE (fragment): woodchuck hepatitis virus posttranscriptional regulatory element
   2438..2645    +  polyA_signal   bGH poly(A) signal: bovine growth hormone polyadenylation signal
   2733..2863    +  repeat_region  AAV2 ITR (fragment): inverted terminal repeat of adeno-associated virus serotype 2 inverted
   2877..3034    +  CDS            lacZα (fragment): LacZα fragment of β-galactosidase; lacZ fragment
   3039..3494    +  rep_origin     f1 ori (sequence partly withheld): f1 bacteriophage origin of replication; arrow indicates direction of (+) strand synthesis
   3521..3625    +  promoter       AmpR promoter: bla
   3626..4486    +  CDS            AmpR: β-lactamase; bla; confers resistance to ampicillin, carbenicillin, and related antibiotics
   4657..5245    +  rep_origin     ori: high-copy-number ColE1/pMB1/pBR322/pUC origin of replication
   5428..5520    +  CDS            lacI (fragment): lac repressor; lacI; The lac repressor binds to the lac operator to inhibit transcription in E. coli. This inhibition can be relieved by adding lactose or isopropyl-β-D-thiogalactopyranoside (IPTG).
   5533..5554    +  protein_bind   CAP binding site: CAP binding activates transcription in the presence of cAMP. E. coli catabolite activator protein
   5569..5599    +  promoter       lac promoter: promoter for the E. coli lac operon
   5607..5623    +  protein_bind   lac operator: The lac repressor binds to the lac operator to inhibit transcription in E. coli. This inhibition can be relieved by adding lactose or isopropyl-β-D-thiogalactopyranoside (IPTG). lac repressor encoded by lacI
   5673..130     -  repeat_region  AAV2 ITR (fragment) (across the origin): inverted terminal repeat of adeno-associated virus serotype 2 inverted
