[The description below was written by a language model from this plasmid's Addgene catalogue record, the feature table of its GenBank file and pLannotate feature annotations shown in this document.]
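Description:
pAAV.GFA104.PI.eGFP.WPRE.bGH is an adeno-associated virus transfer plasmid built on a pAAV backbone for expressing EGFP in astrocytes. It is a circular construct of roughly 5.7 kb; the two sequence records held for it differ by about ten bases and in their start coordinate, but they show the same architecture. In bacteria it is maintained through a high-copy ColE1/pUC-type origin and selected with ampicillin via the bla gene and its own promoter. An f1 phage origin and pUC-derived remnants (lacZα and lacI fragments, CAP site, lac promoter and operator) sit in the backbone outside the viral genome and play no part in the payload.

The expression cassette lies between two AAV2 inverted terminal repeats, which are the cis elements needed for replication and packaging of the intervening DNA into AAV particles when rep, cap and helper functions are supplied in trans. According to the catalogue entry, transcription is driven by GFA104, a GFAP-derived promoter that confers astrocyte-selective expression. Neither feature table annotates this promoter, but an unannotated stretch between the upstream ITR and the intron is consistent with its position. Downstream comes a chimeric β-globin/immunoglobulin heavy chain intron (presumably the "PI" in the name), included to improve transcript processing, then a Kozak consensus and the mammalian codon-optimized EGFP coding sequence. A WPRE fragment follows to enhance post-transcriptional expression, and the bovine growth hormone polyadenylation signal terminates the transcript. An annotated Factor Xa site falls on the reverse strand within the WPRE region and is most likely a chance sequence match.

The plasmid is used to produce recombinant AAV for fluorescently labelling astrocytes, and could also serve as a reporter control alongside related astrocyte-targeted vectors. The record mentions an AAV5 viral preparation.
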