Addgene plasmid #100896: pAAV.GFA104.PI.eGFP.WPRE.bGH
Purpose: AAV expression of EGFP in astrocytes
Depositing lab: Philip Haydon. Depositing organization: Tufts University. Publication: Selective induction of astrocytic gliosis generates deficits in neuronal inhibition. Ortinski PI, Dong J, Mungenast A, Yue C, Takano H, Watson DJ, Haydon PG, Coulter DA. Nat Neurosci. 2010 May;13(5):584-91. doi: 10.1038/nn.2535. Epub 2010 Apr 25. PubMed 20418874.
Backbone
  Vector backbone: pAAV
  Vector type: Mammalian Expression, AAV
Growth in bacteria
  Bacterial resistance: Ampicillin, 100 μg/mL
  Growth temperature: 37°C
  Growth strain: NEB Stable
  Copy number: Unknown
Gene/Insert
  Gene/Insert name: EGFP
  Promoter: GFA104 (GFAP promoter)
  Cloning method: Unknown
  Sequencing primers: 5′ unknown
Terms and licenses: Academic/Nonprofit Terms; Industry Terms: Not Available to Industry
Depositor comments: This plasmid is also known as pAAV.GFA104.PI.eGFP.WPRE.bGH (p2380) from the Penn Vector Core.
How to cite: pAAV.GFA104.PI.eGFP.WPRE.bGH was a gift from Philip Haydon (Addgene plasmid # 100896 ; http://n2t.net/addgene:100896 ; RRID:Addgene_100896) For viral preps, please replace (Addgene plasmid # 100896) in the above sentence with: (Addgene viral prep # 100896-AAV5)
